>Addgene plasmid #121412 | pCu-GFP-Atg17(416) (I325D) | addgene full sequence | sequence record 236361 | Addgene NGS Result
CAGTGAGCGAGGAAGCGGAAGAGCGCCCAATACGCAAACCGCCTCTCCCCGCGCGTTGGCCGATTCATTA
ATGCAGCTGGCACGACAGGTTTCCCGACTGGAAAGCGGGCAGTGAGCGCAACGCAATTAATGTGAGTTAG
CTCACTCATTAGGCACCCCAGGCTTTACACTTTATGCTTCCGGCTCGTATGTTGTGTGGAATTGTGAGCG
GATAACAATTTCACACAGGAAACAGCTATGACCATGATTACGCCAAGCGCGCAATTAACCCTCACTAAAG
GGAACAAAAGCTGGAGCTCCTAGTTAGAAAAAGACATTTTTGCTGTCAGTCACTGTCAAGAGATTCTTTT
GCTGGCATTTCTTCTAGAAGCAAAAAGAGCGATGCGTCTTTTCCGCTGAACCGTTCCAGCAAAAAAGACT
ACCAACGCAATATGGATTGTCAGAATCATATAAAAGAGAAGCAAATAACTCCTTGTCTTGTATCAATTGC
ATTATAATATCTTCTTGTTAGTGCAATATCATATAGAAGTCATCGACTAGTATGAGTAAAGGAGAAGAAC
TTTTCACTGGAGTTGTCCCAATTCTTGTTGAATTAGATGGTGATGTTAATGGGCACAAATTTTCTGTCAG
TGGAGAGGGTGAAGGTGATGCAACATACGGAAAACTTACCCTTAAATTTATTTGCACTACTGGAAAACTA
CCTGTTCCATGGCCAACACTTGTCACTACTTTCACTTATGGTGTTCAATGCTTTTCAAGATACCCAGATC
ATATGAAACGGCATGACTTTTTCAAGAGTGCCATGCCCGAAGGTTATGTACAGGAAAGAACTATATTTTT
CAAAGATGACGGGAACTACAAGACACGTGCTGAAGTCAAGTTTGAAGGTGATACCCTTGTTAATAGAATC
GAGTTAAAAGGTATTGATTTTAAAGAAGATGGAAACATTCTTGGACACAAATTGGAATACAACTATAACT
CACACAATGTATACATCATGGCAGACAAACAAAAGAATGGAATCAAAGTTAACTTCAAAATTAGACACAA
CATTGAAGATGGAAGCGTTCAACTAGCAGACCATTATCAACAAAATACTCCAATTGGCGATGGCCCTGTC
CTTTTACCAGACAACCATTACCTGTCCACACAATCTGCCCTTTCGAAAGATCCCAACGAAAAGAGAGACC
ACATGGTCCTTCTTGAGTTTGTAACAGCTGCTGGGATTACACATGGCATGGATGAACTATACAAACCCGG
GCTGCAGGAATTCGATATCAAGCTTATCGATATGAACGAAGCAGATGTTACAAAATTTGTTAATAATGCC
AGGAAAACGCTGACCGATGCTCAACTTTTATGTTCAAGTGCTAATTTAAGGATTGTAGATATTAAGAAAA
AATTGTCATCTTGGCAGTTGAGTATTTCAAAACTCAATTTTCTAATAGTTGGCTTGAGACAGCAAGGAAA
GTTTCTTTACACTATTTTAAAGGAAGGCATTGGGACAAAGCTAATCCAGAAACAATGGAATCAAGCTGTC
TTAGTGGTCTTAGTTGATGAGATGAAGTACTGGCAATATGAAATCACTTCTAAAGTACAAAGGTTGGATG
GTATAGTAAATGAATTGAGCATATCAGAAAAAGATGATACCGATCCCTCTAAACTAGGAGATTACATCTC
GAGAGACAACGTTAACTTATTGAATGACAAACTGAAAGAAGTGCCAGTAATTGAGCGTCAAATTGAAAAC
ATTAAGCTTCAATACGAAAATATGGTCAGAAAAGTTAACAAAGAACTGATTGATACCAAGTTGACGGACG
TAACTCAAAAATTCCAAAGTAAATTTGGTATAGATAACCTGATGGAAACAAATGTTGCAGAGCAGTTTAG
CAGGGAACTAACGGACCTTGAAAAAGATTTAGCAGAGATAATGAATTCATTGACACAGCACTTTGATAAG
ACATTGCTGTTACAAGATAAAAAAATTGATAACGATGAACGTGAGGAGCTGTTTAAGGTGGTACAAGGCG
ACGACAAAGAACTATACAACATTTTCAAAACTCTGCATGAGGTAATTGATGACGTGGACAAAACAATTCT
TAACTTGGGTCAATTTTTGCAGGCAAAAATAAAGGAAAAGACAGAACTACACAGCGAAGTTTCTGAAATA
ATAAACGATTTCAATAGAAATTTGGAATATCTATTAATCTTTAAAGATATTTCCAATCTGATTGATAGCT
TCAAAAATTCCTGTACACAAGATGATCAAACAACTAAGGAACTTTGTGAATTTTATGATAATTTTGAAGA
AAGCTACGGTAACTTAGTTCTAGAAGCAAAGAGGAGAAAGGATGTGGCAAACAGAATGAAAACTATATTG
AAAGATTGTGAAAAGCAGTTGCAGAATTTAGATGCTCAGGACCAGGAAGAACGTCAGAATTTTATAGCGG
AAAATGGAACTTATCTTCCTGAGACAATCTGGCCCGGTAAAATTGACGATTTTTCTTCCCTGTACACTTT
AAATTACAACGTGAAGAATCCTTAGGTCGACCTCGAGTCATGTAATTAGTTATGTCACGCTTACATTCAC
GCCCTCCCCCCACATCCGCTCTAACCGAAAAGGAAGGAGTTAGACAACCTGAAGTCTAGGTCCCTATTTA
TTTTTTTATAGTTATGTTAGTATTAAGAACGTTATTTATATTTCAAATTTTTCTTTTTTTTCTGTACAGA
CGCGTGTACGCATGTAACATTATACTGAAAACCTTGCTTGAGAAGGTTTTGGGACGCTCGAAGGCTTTAA
TTTGCGGCCGGTACCCAATTCGCCCTATAGTGAGTCGTATTACGCGCGCTCACTGGCCGTCGTTTTACAA
CGTCGTGACTGGGAAAACCCTGGCGTTACCCAACTTAATCGCCTTGCAGCACATCCCCCTTTCGCCAGCT
GGCGTAATAGCGAAGAGGCCCGCACCGATCGCCCTTCCCAACAGTTGCGCAGCCTGAATGGCGAATGG
[124 nt withheld, positions 3009-3132]
C
[91 nt withheld, positions 3134-3224]
A
[49 nt withheld, positions 3226-3274]
CCTTTGACGTTGGAGTCCACGTTCTTT
[37 nt withheld, positions 3302-3338]
ACCCTATCTCGGTCTATTCTTTTGATTTATAAGGGATTTTGCCGATTTCGGCCTATTGGTTAAAAAATGA
GCTGATTTAACAAAAATTTAACGCGAATTTTAACAAAATATTAACGCTTACAATTTCCTGATGCGGTATT
TTCTCCTTACGCATCTGTGCGGTATTTCACACCGCATAGGGTAATAACTGATATAATTAAATTGAAGCTC
TAATTTGTGAGTTTAGTATACATGCATTTACTTATAATACAGTTTTTTAGTTTTGCTGGCCGCATCTTCT
CAAATATGCTTCCCAGCCTGCTTTTCTGTAACGTTCACCCTCTACCTTAGCATCCCTTCCCTTTGCAAAT
AGTCCTCTTCCAACAATAATAATGTCAGATCCTGTAGAGACCACATCATCCACGGTTCTATACTGTTGAC
CCAATGCGTCTCCCTTGTCATCTAAACCCACACCGGGTGTCATAATCAACCAATCGTAACCTTCATCTCT
TCCACCCATGTCTCTTTGAGCAATAAAGCCGATAACAAAATCTTTGTCGCTCTTCGCAATGTCAACAGTA
CCCTTAGTATATTCTCCAGTAGATAGGGAGCCCTTGCATGACAATTCTGCTAACATCAAAAGGCCTCTAG
GTTCCTTTGTTACTTCTTCTGCCGCCTGCTTCAAACCGCTAACAATACCTGGGCCCACCACACCGTGTGC
ATTCGTAATGTCTGCCCATTCTGCTATTCTGTATACACCCGCAGAGTACTGCAATTTGACTGTATTACCA
ATGTCAGCAAATTTTCTGTCTTCGAAGAGTAAAAAATTGTACTTGGCGGATAATGCCTTTAGCGGCTTAA
CTGTGCCCTCCATGGAAAAATCAGTCAAGATATCCACATGTGTTTTTAGTAAACAAATTTTGGGACCTAA
TGCTTCAACTAACTCCAGTAATTCCTTGGTGGTACGAACATCCAATGAAGCACACAAGTTTGTTTGCTTT
TCGTGCATGATATTAAATAGCTTGGCAGCAACAGGACTAGGATGAGTAGCAGCACGTTCCTTATATGTAG
CTTTCGACATGATTTATCTTCGTTTCCTGCAGGTTTTTGTTCTGTGCAGTTGGGTTAAGAATACTGGGCA
ATTTCATGTTTCTTCAACACTACATATGCGTATATATACCAATCTAAGTCTGTGCTCCTTCCTTCGTTCT
TCCTTCTGTTCGGAGATTACCGAATCAAAAAAATTTCAAGGAAACCGAAATCAAAAAAAAGAATAAAAAA
AAAATGATGAATTGAAAAGGTGGTATGGTGCACTCTCAGTACAATCTGCTCTGATGCCGCATAGTTAAGC
CAGCCCCGACACCCGCCAACACCCGCTGACGCGCCCTGACGGGCTTGTCTGCTCCCGGCATCCGCTTACA
GACAAGCTGTGACCGTCTCCGGGAGCTGCATGTGTCAGAGGTTTTCACCGTCATCACCGAAACGCGCGAG
ACGAAAGGGCCTCGTGATACGCCTATTTTTATAGGTTAATGTCATGATAATAATGGTTTCTTAGACGGAT
CGCTTGCCTGTAACTTACACGCGCCTCGTATCTTTTAATGATGGAATAATTTGGGAATTTACTCTGTGTT
TATTTATTTTTATGTTTTGTATTTGGATTTTAGAAAGTAAATAAAGAAGGTAGAAGAGTTACGGAATGAA
GAAAAAAAAATAAACAAAGGTTTAAAAAATTTCAACAAAAAGCGTACTTTACATATATATTTATTAGACA
AGAAAAGCAGATTAAATAGATATACATTCGATTAACGATAAGTAAAATGTAAAATCACAGGATTTTCGTG
TGTGGTCTTCTACACAGACAAGATGAAACAATTCGGCATTAATACCTGAGAGCAGGAAGAGCAAGATAAA
AGGTAGTATTTGTTGGCGATCCCCCTAGAGTCTTTTACATCTTCGGAAAACAAAAACTATTTTTTCTTTA
ATTTCTTTTTTTACTTTCTATTTTTAATTTATATATTTATATTAAAAAATTTAAATTATAATTATTTTTA
TAGCACGTGATGAAAAGGACCCAGGTGGCACTTTTCGGGGAAATGTGCGCGGAACCCCTATTTGTTTATT
TTTCTAAATACATTCAAATATGTATCCGCTCATGAGACAATAACCCTGATAAATGCTTCAATAATATTGA
AAAAGGAAGAGTATGAGTATTCAACATTTCCGTGTCGCCCTTATTCCCTTTTTTGCGGCATTTTGCCTTC
CTGTTTTTGCTCACCCAGAAACGCTGGTGAAAGTAAAAGATGCTGAAGATCAGTTGGGTGCACGAGTGGG
TTACATCGAACTGGATCTCAACAGCGGTAAGATCCTTGAGAGTTTTCGCCCCGAAGAACGTTTTCCAATG
ATGAGCACTTTTAAAGTTCTGCTATGTGGCGCGGTATTATCCCGTATTGACGCCGGGCAAGAGCAACTCG
GTCGCCGCATACACTATTCTCAGAATGACTTGGTTGAGTACTCACCAGTCACAGAAAAGCATCTTACGGA
TGGCATGACAGTAAGAGAATTATGCAGTGCTGCCATAACCATGAGTGATAACACTGCGGCCAACTTACTT
CTGACAACGATCGGAGGACCGAAGGAGCTAACCGCTTTTTTGCACAACATGGGGGATCATGTAACTCGCC
TTGATCGTTGGGAACCGGAGCTGAATGAAGCCATACCAAACGACGAGCGTGACACCACGATGCCTGTAGC
AATGGCAACAACGTTGCGCAAACTATTAACTGGCGAACTACTTACTCTAGCTTCCCGGCAACAATTAATA
GACTGGATGGAGGCGGATAAAGTTGCAGGACCACTTCTGCGCTCGGCCCTTCCGGCTGGCTGGTTTATTG
CTGATAAATCTGGAGCCGGTGAGCGTGGGTCTCGCGGTATCATTGCAGCACTGGGGCCAGATGGTAAGCC
CTCCCGTATCGTAGTTATCTACACGACGGGGAGTCAGGCAACTATGGATGAACGAAATAGACAGATCGCT
GAGATAGGTGCCTCACTGATTAAGCATTGGTAACTGTCAGACCAAGTTTACTCATATATACTTTAGATTG
ATTTAAAACTTCATTTTTAATTTAAAAGGATCTAGGTGAAGATCCTTTTTGATAATCTCATGACCAAAAT
CCCTTAACGTGAGTTTTCGTTCCACTGAGCGTCAGACCCCGTAGAAAAGATCAAAGGATCTTCTTGAGAT
CCTTTTTTTCTGCGCGTAATCTGCTGCTTGCAAACAAAAAAACCACCGCTACCAGCGGTGGTTTGTTTGC
CGGATCAAGAGCTACCAACTCTTTTTCCGAAGGTAACTGGCTTCAGCAGAGCGCAGATACCAAATACTGT
TCTTCTAGTGTAGCCGTAGTTAGGCCACCACTTCAAGAACTCTGTAGCACCGCCTACATACCTCGCTCTG
CTAATCCTGTTACCAGTGGCTGCTGCCAGTGGCGATAAGTCGTGTCTTACCGGGTTGGACTCAAGACGAT
AGTTACCGGATAAGGCGCAGCGGTCGGGCTGAACGGGGGGTTCGTGCACACAGCCCAGCTTGGAGCGAAC
GACCTACACCGAACTGAGATACCTACAGCGTGAGCTATGAGAAAGCGCCACGCTTCCCGAAGGGAGAAAG
GCGGACAGGTATCCGGTAAGCGGCAGGGTCGGAACAGGAGAGCGCACGAGGGAGCTTCCAGGGGGAAACG
CCTGGTATCTTTATAGTCCTGTCGGGTTTCGCCACCTCTGACTTGAGCGTCGATTTTTGTGATGCTCGTC
AGGGGGGCGGAGCCTATGGAAAAACGCCAGCAACGCGGCCTTTTTACGGTTCCTGGCCTTTTGCTGGCCT
TTTGCTCACATGTTCTTTCCTGCGTTATCCCCTGATTCTGTGGATAACCGTATTACCGCCTTTGAGTGAG
CTGATACCGCTCGCCGCAGCCGAACGACCGAGCGCAGCGAGT
Features (pLannotate 1.2.2; 22 found; start..end, strand, type, name):
     23..115     +  CDS            lacI (fragment): lac repressor; lacI; The lac repressor binds to the lac operator to inhibit transcription in E. coli. This inhibition can be relieved by adding lactose or isopropyl-β-D-thiogalactopyranoside (IPTG).
    128..149     +  protein_bind   CAP binding site: CAP binding activates transcription in the presence of cAMP. E. coli catabolite activator protein
    164..194     +  promoter       lac promoter: promoter for the E. coli lac operon
    202..218     +  protein_bind   lac operator: The lac repressor binds to the lac operator to inhibit transcription in E. coli. This inhibition can be relieved by adding lactose or isopropyl-β-D-thiogalactopyranoside (IPTG). lac repressor encoded by lacI
    263..281     +  promoter       T3 promoter: promoter for bacteriophage T3 RNA polymerase
    300..534     +  promoter       CUP1 promoter: S. cerevisiae CUP1; inducible metallothionein promoter, regulated by Cu2+
    542..1255    +  CDS            GFP (S65T): GFP (S65T) is a basic (constitutively fluorescent) green fluorescent protein published in 1995, derived from Aequorea victoria.
   1256..1292    +  misc_feature   MCS (fragment): pBluescript multiple cloning site
   1292..2542    +  CDS            ATG17: ATG17_YEAST - Also known as APG17. Experimental evidence at protein level: Swiss-Prot protein existence level 1. Autophagy-specific protein that functions with ATG13, ATG29, and CIS1/ATG31 in response to autophagy-inducing signals as a scaffold to recruit other ATG proteins to organize pre-autophagosomal structure (PAS) formation. Modulates the timing and magnitude of the autophagy response, such as the size of the sequestering vesicles, through interacting with and regulating ATG1 kinase activity. Plays particularly a role in pexophagy and nucleophagy. With ATG13, is required for ATG1 activat
   2558..2805    +  terminator     CYC1 terminator: S. cerevisiae CYC1; transcription terminator for CYC1
   2824..2842    -  promoter       T7 promoter: promoter for bacteriophage T7 RNA polymerase
   2850..3005    +  CDS            lacZα (fragment): LacZα fragment of β-galactosidase; lacZ fragment
   3009..3437    +  rep_origin     f1 ori (sequence partly withheld): f1 bacteriophage origin of replication; arrow indicates direction of (+) strand synthesis
   3465..3516    -  misc_feature   bom (fragment): basis of mobility region from pBR322
   3595..4398    -  CDS            URA3: orotidine-5'-phosphate decarboxylase, required for uracil biosynthesis; S. cerevisiae URA3; yeast auxotrophic marker, counterselectable with 5-fluoroorotic acid (5-FOA)
   4399..4614    -  promoter       URA3 promoter: S. cerevisiae URA3
   4622..4671    -  misc_feature   bom (fragment): basis of mobility region from pBR322
   4773..4808    -  CDS            rop (fragment): Rop protein, which maintains plasmids at low copy number; rop
   4876..5379    -  misc_feature   CEN/ARS: S. cerevisiae CEN6 centromere fused to an autonomously replicating sequence
   5416..5520    +  promoter       AmpR promoter: bla
   5521..6381    +  CDS            AmpR: β-lactamase; bla; confers resistance to ampicillin, carbenicillin, and related antibiotics
   6552..7140    +  rep_origin     ori: high-copy-number ColE1/pMB1/pBR322/pUC origin of replication
