[The description below was written by a language model from this plasmid's Addgene catalogue record and pLannotate feature annotations shown in this document.]
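Description:
pCu-GFP-Atg17(416) (I325D) is a yeast expression plasmid of about 7.3 kb built on pRS416, a low-copy centromeric shuttle vector for Saccharomyces cerevisiae and E. coli. In yeast it is maintained through a CEN6/ARS element, which gives stable segregation at roughly chromosomal copy number. Selection in yeast relies on the URA3 auxotrophic marker under its own promoter, which complements uracil auxotrophy and can be counterselected with 5-FOA. In bacteria it replicates from a ColE1/pUC-type origin and carries the β-lactamase gene for ampicillin selection. The backbone also retains an f1 phage origin and pBluescript-derived remnants: lac promoter and operator, lacZα fragments, and T3 and T7 promoters flanking the cloning region.

The expression cassette, inserted between SacI and KpnI sites, places an N-terminal GFP (S65T) fusion to the S. cerevisiae ATG17 open reading frame under the copper-responsive CUP1 metallothionein promoter. A short stretch of residual polylinker joins the two coding regions, and the CYC1 terminator follows them. The CUP1 promoter is regulated by Cu2+. Atg17 is a scaffold protein that acts with Atg13, Atg29 and Atg31 to organise the pre-autophagosomal structure and to regulate Atg1 kinase activity.

This version carries an isoleucine-to-aspartate substitution at residue 325 of Atg17. The record does not state the functional consequence of this change. The stated purpose is simply expression of GFP-Atg17. The associated study concerns how the Atg17-Atg31-Atg29 complex cooperates with Atg11 to recruit the Vam7 SNARE for autophagosome–vacuole fusion, so the plasmid is suited to fluorescence localisation and functional comparison of the mutant protein in yeast.
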