Addgene plasmid #121412: pCu-GFP-Atg17(416) (I325D)
Purpose: Expressing GFP-Atg17
Depositing lab: Daniel Klionsky. Depositing organization: University of Michigan. Publication: The Atg17-Atg31-Atg29 Complex Coordinates with Atg11 to Recruit the Vam7 SNARE and Mediate Autophagosome-Vacuole Fusion. Liu X, Mao K, Yu AYH, Omairi-Nasser A, Austin J 2nd, Glick BS, Yip CK, Klionsky DJ. Curr Biol. 2016 Jan 25;26(2):150-160. doi: 10.1016/j.cub.2015.11.054. Epub 2016 Jan 7. PubMed 26774783.
Backbone
  Vector backbone: pRS416
  Vector type: Yeast Expression
  Selectable markers: URA3
Growth in bacteria
  Bacterial resistance: Ampicillin, 100 μg/mL
  Growth temperature: 37°C
  Growth strain: DH5alpha
  Copy number: Unknown
Gene/Insert
  Gene/Insert name: CUP1p-GFP-ATG17 ORF-CYC1 terminator (alt name: ATG17)
  Species: S. cerevisiae (budding yeast)
  Mutation: Isoleucine 325 to Aspartic acid
  Promoter: CUP1 promoter
  Cloning method: Restriction Enzyme; 5′ cloning site Sac1 (unknown if destroyed); 3′ cloning site Kpn1 (unknown if destroyed)
  Sequencing primers: 5′ gctggcgaaagggggatg
Terms and licenses: Academic/Nonprofit Terms; Industry Terms: Not Available to Industry
How to cite: pCu-GFP-Atg17(416) (I325D) was a gift from Daniel Klionsky (Addgene plasmid # 121412 ; http://n2t.net/addgene:121412 ; RRID:Addgene_121412)
